Addgene plasmid #206087: Bn R52A, R54A pMT2
Purpose: Cav2.2 N-terminus (amino acids 1-95) with R52A and R54A mutations that prevent dominant-negative suppression of Cav2.2 currents by truncated Cav2.2
Depositing lab: Annette Dolphin. Depositing organization: University College London. Publication: N terminus is key to the dominant negative suppression of Ca(V)2 calcium channels: implications for episodic ataxia type 2. Page KM, Heblich F, Margas W, Pratt WS, Nieto-Rostro M, Chaggar K, Sandhu K, Davies A, Dolphin AC. J Biol Chem. 2010 Jan 8;285(2):835-44. doi: 10.1074/jbc.M109.065045. Epub 2009 Nov 10. PubMed 19903821.
Backbone
  Vector backbone: pMT2
  Backbone manufacturer: Genetics Institute Inc
  Backbone size w/o insert (bp): 5163
  Vector type: Mammalian Expression
Growth in bacteria
  Bacterial resistance: Ampicillin, 100 μg/mL
  Growth temperature: 37°C
  Growth strain: DH5alpha
  Copy number: High Copy
Gene/Insert
  Gene/Insert name: cacna1b (alt name: Cav2.2 alpha1B)
  Species: O. cuniculus (rabbit)
  Mutation: R52A, R54A
  Entrez Gene: CACNA1B
  Promoter: Ad MLP/TPL/SV40
  Cloning method: Restriction Enzyme; 5′ cloning site unknown (unknown if destroyed)
  Sequencing primers: 5′ AGCTTGAGGTGTGGCAGGCTT; 3′ GGTCGAACCATGATGGCAGC
Resource information
  A portion of this plasmid was derived from a plasmid made by: Yasuo Mori
Terms and licenses: Academic/Nonprofit Terms; Industry Terms: Not Available to Industry
Depositor comments: 5' end of Cav2.2 DNA is very GC rich
How to cite: Bn R52A, R54A pMT2 was a gift from Annette Dolphin (Addgene plasmid # 206087 ; http://n2t.net/addgene:206087 ; RRID:Addgene_206087)
