[The description below was written by a language model from this plasmid's Addgene catalogue record and pLannotate feature annotations shown in this document.]
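Description:
Bn R52A, R54A pMT2 is a mammalian expression plasmid built on the pMT2 backbone that encodes only the cytoplasmic N-terminus (amino acids 1-95) of the rabbit N-type calcium channel pore subunit Cav2.2 (CACNA1B, alpha1B), carrying the substitutions R52A and R54A. It is propagated in E. coli as a high-copy plasmid through a ColE1/pUC-type origin and selected with ampicillin via the β-lactamase gene. Short lacI, lacZα, rop and bom fragments in the annotation are non-functional backbone remnants.

Expression follows the standard pMT2 design, recorded as Ad MLP/TPL/SV40. An SV40 enhancer/early promoter region, which also contains the SV40 origin, lies upstream of adenovirus-derived sequence. The software labels that sequence as a polymerase fragment on the opposite strand, but its position is consistent with the adenovirus major late promoter and tripartite leader. A chimeric adenovirus/immunoglobulin intron follows, then the CACNA1B fragment, which spans the numbering origin of the 5,645 nt sequence. Downstream on the same strand are a mouse DHFR coding sequence and an SV40 polyadenylation signal, so DHFR probably shares the transcript with the insert, as is typical for pMT2. An adenovirus VA RNA gene is also present. VA RNA generally boosts translation in transfected cells by counteracting PKR-mediated shutdown. No epitope tag or reporter is annotated.

According to the record, the two arginine-to-alanine mutations prevent the dominant-negative suppression of Cav2.2 currents that truncated Cav2.2 otherwise produces. The construct therefore serves as a mutant comparison in co-expression studies of how the N-terminus mediates this suppression, work linked to episodic ataxia type 2. The depositor notes that the 5′ end of the Cav2.2 DNA is very GC rich.
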