Features (pLannotate 1.2.2; 16 found; start..end, strand, type, name):
     91..654     +  CDS            DHFR: mouse dihydrofolate reductase; Mus musculus Dhfr
    735..818     +  CDS            large T antigen (fragment): large T antigen from SV40 (simian virus 40)
    841..975     +  polyA_signal   SV40 poly(A) signal: SV40 polyadenylation signal
    983..1333    -  CDS            PTP (fragment): TERM_ADE02 - Experimental evidence at protein level: Swiss-Prot protein existence level 1. Protein covalently bound to the viral DNA that acts as a primer for viral genomic replication by DNA strand displacement. Assembles on the viral origin of replication in an initiation complex with viral polymerase, DBP, host NFIA and host POU2F1/OCT1. During initiation, the polymerase covalently couples the first dCTP with Ser- 580 of pTP. The terminal protein stimulates the template activity over 20 fold compared to protein-free templates. Neo-synthesized viral genomes are linked to two preterminal prot
   1364..1520    +  ncRNA          VA: Accession: RF00102 - VA RNA
   1583..1636    -  CDS            lacI (fragment): lac repressor; lacI; The lac repressor binds to the lac operator to inhibit transcription in E. coli. This inhibition can be relieved by adding lactose or isopropyl-β-D-thiogalactopyranoside (IPTG).
   1819..2407    -  rep_origin     ori: high-copy-number ColE1/pMB1/pBR322/pUC origin of replication
   2578..3438    -  CDS            AmpR: β-lactamase; bla; confers resistance to ampicillin, carbenicillin, and related antibiotics
   3439..3543    -  promoter       AmpR promoter: bla
   3638..3673    +  CDS            rop (fragment): Rop protein, which maintains plasmids at low copy number; rop
   3775..3874    +  misc_feature   bom (fragment): basis of mobility region from pBR322
   3880..4034    -  CDS            lacZα (fragment): LacZα fragment of β-galactosidase; lacZ fragment
   4043..4372    -  promoter       SV40 promoter: SV40 enhancer and early promoter
   4393..4824    -  CDS            POL (fragment): DPOL_ADE05 - Experimental evidence at protein level: Swiss-Prot protein existence level 1. Eukaryotic-type DNA polymerase involved in viral genomic replication. DNA synthesis is protein primed, and acts in a strand displacement replication. Assembles in complex with viral pTP, DBP, host NFIA and host POU2F1/OCT1 on viral origin of replication. The polymerase covalently transfers dCMP onto pTP, thereby initiating complementary strand synthesis. From Human adenovirus C serotype 5 (HAdV-5) (Human adenovirus 5).
   4841..5070    +  intron         chimeric intron: chimera between introns from adenovirus and immunoglobulin heavy chain genes
   5124..24      +  CDS            CACNA1B (fragment) (across the origin): CAC1B_RABIT - Also known as CACH5, CACNL1A5. Experimental evidence at protein level: Swiss-Prot protein existence level 1. Voltage-sensitive calcium channels (VSCC) mediate the entry of calcium ions into excitable cells and are also involved in a variety of calcium-dependent processes, including muscle contraction, hormone or neurotransmitter release, gene expression, cell motility, cell division and cell death. The isoform alpha-1B gives rise to N-type calcium currents. N-type calcium channels belong to the 'high-voltage activated' (HVA) group and are specifically blocked by omega-conotoxin-
>Addgene plasmid #206087 | Bn R52A, R54A pMT2 | addgene full sequence | sequence record 415913 | Addgene NGS Result
GGGGGGGGACAGCTCAGGGCTGCGATTTCGCGCCAAACTTGACGGCAATCCTAGCGTGAAGGCTGGTAGG
ATTTTATCCCCGCTGCCATCATGGTTCGACCATTGAACTGCATCGTCGCCGTGTCCCAAAATATGGGGAT
TGGCAAGAACGGAGACCTACCCTGGCCTCCGCTCAGGAACGAGTTCAAGTACTTCCAAAGAATGACCACA
ACCTCTTCAGTGGAAGGTAAACAGAATCTGGTGATTATGGGTAGGAAAACCTGGTTCTCCATTCCTGAGA
AGAATCGACCTTTAAAGGACAGAATTAATATAGTTCTCAGTAGAGAACTCAAAGAACCACCACGAGGAGC
TCATTTTCTTGCCAAAAGTTTGGATGATGCCTTAAGACTTATTGAACAACCGGAATTGGCAAGTAAAGTA
GACATGGTTTGGATAGTCGGAGGCAGTTCTGTTTACCAGGAAGCCATGAATCAACCAGGCCACCTCAGAC
TCTTTGTGACAAGGATCATGCAGGAATTTGAAAGTGACACGTTTTTCCCAGAAATTGATTTGGGGAAATA
TAAACTTCTCCCAGAATACCCAGGCGTCCTCTCTGAGGTCCAGGAGGAAAAAGGCATCAAGTATAAGTTT
GAAGTCTACGAGAAGAAAGACTAACAGGAAGATGCTTTCAAGTTCTCTGCTCCCCTCCTAAAGCTATGCA
TTTTTATAAGACCATGGGACTTTTGCTGGCTTTAGATCATAATCAGCCATACCACATTTGTAGAGGTTTT
ACTTGCTTTAAAAAACCTCCCACACCTCCCCCTGAACCTGAAACATAAAATGAATGCAATTGTTGTTGTT
AACTTGTTTATTGCAGCTTATAATGGTTACAAATAAAGCAATAGCATCACAAATTTCACAAATAAAGCAT
TTTTTTCACTGCATTCTAGTTGTGGTTTGTCCAAACTCATCAATGTATCTTATCATGTCTGGATCCCCGG
CCAACGGTCTGGTGACCCGGCTGCGAGAGCTCGGTGTACCTGAGACGCGAGTAAGCCCTTGAGTCAAAGA
CGTAGTCGTTGCAAGTCCGCACCAGGTACTGATATCCCACCAAAAAGTGCGGCGGCGGCTGGCGGTAGAG
GGGCCAGCGTAGGGTGGCCGGGGCTCCGGGGGCGAGGTCTTCCAACATAAGGCGATGATATCCGTAGATG
TACCTGGACATCCAGGTGATGCCGGCGGCGGTGGTGGAGGCGCGCGGAAAGTCGCGGACGCGGTTCCAGA
TGTTGCGCAGCGGCAAAAAGTGCTCCATGGTCGGGACGCTCTGGCCGGTGAGGCGTGCGCAGTCGTTGAC
GCTCTAGACCGTGCAAAAGGAGAGCCTGTAAGCGGGCACTCTTCCGTGGTCTGGTGGATAAATTCGCAAG
GGTATCATGGCGGACGACCGGGGTTCGAACCCCGGATCCGGCCGTCCGCCGTGATCCATGCGGTTACCGC
CCGCGTGTCGAACCCAGGTGTGCGACGTCAGACAACGGGGGAGCGCTCCTTTTGGCTTCCTTCCAGGCGC
GGCGGCTGCTGCGCTAGCTTTTTTGGCGAGCTCGAATTAATTCTGCATTAATGAATCGGCCAACGCGCGG
GGAGAGGCGGTTTGCGTATTGGGCGCTCTTCCGCTTCCTCGCTCACTGACTCGCTGCGCTCGGTCGTTCG
GCTGCGGCGAGCGGTATCAGCTCACTCAAAGGCGGTAATACGGTTATCCACAGAATCAGGGGATAACGCA
GGAAAGAACATGTGAGCAAAAGGCCAGCAAAAGGCCAGGAACCGTAAAAAGGCCGCGTTGCTGGCGTTTT
TCCATAGGCTCCGCCCCCCTGACGAGCATCACAAAAATCGACGCTCAAGTCAGAGGTGGCGAAACCCGAC
AGGACTATAAAGATACCAGGCGTTTCCCCCTGGAAGCTCCCTCGTGCGCTCTCCTGTTCCGACCCTGCCG
CTTACCGGATACCTGTCCGCCTTTCTCCCTTCGGGAAGCGTGGCGCTTTCTCATAGCTCACGCTGTAGGT
ATCTCAGTTCGGTGTAGGTCGTTCGCTCCAAGCTGGGCTGTGTGCACGAACCCCCCGTTCAGCCCGACCG
CTGCGCCTTATCCGGTAACTATCGTCTTGAGTCCAACCCGGTAAGACACGACTTATCGCCACTGGCAGCA
GCCACTGGTAACAGGATTAGCAGAGCGAGGTATGTAGGCGGTGCTACAGAGTTCTTGAAGTGGTGGCCTA
ACTACGGCTACACTAGAAGAACAGTATTTGGTATCTGCGCTCTGCTGAAGCCAGTTACCTTCGGAAAAAG
AGTTGGTAGCTCTTGATCCGGCAAACAAACCACCGCTGGTAGCGGTGGTTTTTTTGTTTGCAAGCAGCAG
ATTACGCGCAGAAAAAAAGGATCTCAAGAAGATCCTTTGATCTTTTCTACGGGGTCTGACGCTCAGTGGA
ACGAAAACTCACGTTAAGGGATTTTGGTCATGAGATTATCAAAAAGGATCTTCACCTAGATCCTTTTAAA
TTAAAAATGAAGTTTTAAATCAATCTAAAGTATATATGAGTAAACTTGGTCTGACAGTTACCAATGCTTA
ATCAGTGAGGCACCTATCTCAGCGATCTGTCTATTTCGTTCATCCATAGTTGCCTGACTCCCCGTCGTGT
AGATAACTACGATACGGGAGGGCTTACCATCTGGCCCCAGTGCTGCAATGATACCGCGAGACCCACGCTC
ACCGGCTCCAGATTTATCAGCAATAAACCAGCCAGCCGGAAGGGCCGAGCGCAGAAGTGGTCCTGCAACT
TTATCCGCCTCCATCCAGTCTATTAATTGTTGCCGGGAAGCTAGAGTAAGTAGTTCGCCAGTTAATAGTT
TGCGCAACGTTGTTGCCATTGCTACAGGCATCGTGGTGTCACGCTCGTCGTTTGGTATGGCTTCATTCAG
CTCCGGTTCCCAACGATCAAGGCGAGTTACATGATCCCCCATGTTGTGCAAAAAAGCGGTTAGCTCCTTC
GGTCCTCCGATCGTTGTCAGAAGTAAGTTGGCCGCAGTGTTATCACTCATGGTTATGGCAGCACTGCATA
ATTCTCTTACTGTCATGCCATCCGTAAGATGCTTTTCTGTGACTGGTGAGTACTCAACCAAGTCATTCTG
AGAATAGTGTATGCGGCGACCGAGTTGCTCTTGCCCGGCGTCAATACGGGATAATACCGCGCCACATAGC
AGAACTTTAAAAGTGCTCATCATTGGAAAACGTTCTTCGGGGCGAAAACTCTCAAGGATCTTACCGCTGT
TGAGATCCAGTTCGATGTAACCCACTCGTGCACCCAACTGATCTTCAGCATCTTTTACTTTCACCAGCGT
TTCTGGGTGAGCAAAAACAGGAAGGCAAAATGCCGCAAAAAAGGGAATAAGGGCGACACGGAAATGTTGA
ATACTCATACTCTTCCTTTTTCAATATTATTGAAGCATTTATCAGGGTTATTGTCTCATGAGCGGATACA
TATTTGAATGTATTTAGAAAAATAAACAAATAGGGGTTCCGCGCACATTTCCCCGAAAAGTGCCACCTGA
CGTCTAAGAAACCATTATTATCATGACATTAACCTATAAAAATAGGCGTATCACGAGGCCCTTTCGTCTC
GCGCGTTTCGGTGATGACGGTGAAAACCTCTGACACATGCAGCTCCCGGAGACGGTCACAGCTTGTCTGT
AAGCGGATGCCGGGAGCAGACAAGCCCGTCAGGGCGCGTCAGCGGGTGTTGGCGGGTGTCGGGGCTGGCT
TAACTATGCGGCATCAGAGCAGATTGTACTGAGAGTGCACCATATGCGGTGTGAAATACCGCACAGATGC
GTAAGGAGAAAATACCGCATCAGGCGCCATTCGCCATTCAGGCTGCGCAACTGTTGGGAAGGGCGATCGG
TGCGGGCCTCTTCGCTATTACGCCAGCTGGCGAAAGGGGGATGTGCTGCAAGGCGATTAAGTTGGGTAAC
GCCAGGGTTTTCCCAGTCACGACGTTGTAAAACGACGGCCAGTGCCAAGCTTTTTGCAAAAGCCTAGGCC
TCCAAAAAAGCCTCCTCACTACTTCTGGAATAGCTCAGAGGCCGAGGCGGCCTCGGCCTCTGCATAAATA
AAAAAAATTAGTCAGCCATGGGGCGGAGAATGGGCGGAACTGGGCGGAGTTAGGGGCGGGATGGGCGGAG
TTAGGGGCGGGACTATGGTTGCTGACTAATTGAGATGCATGCTTTGCATACTTCTGCCTGCTGGGGAGCC
TGGGGACTTTCCACACCTGGTTGCTGACTAATTGAGATGCATGCTTTGCATACTTCTGCCTGCTGGGGAG
CCTGGGGACTTTCCACACCCTAACTGACACACATTCCACAGGATCCGGTCGCGCGAATTTCGAGCGGTGT
TCCGCGGTCCTCCTCGTATAGAAACTCGGACCACTCTGAGACGAAGGCTCGCGTCCAGGCCAGCACGAAG
GAGGCTAAGTGGGAGGGGTAGCGGTCGTTGTCCACTAGGGGGTCCACTCGCTCCAGGGTGTGAAGACACA
TGTCGCCCTCTTCGGCATCAAGGAAGGTGATTGGTTTATAGGTGTAGGCCACGTGACCGGGTGTTCCTGA
AGGGGGGCTATAAAAGGGGGTGGGGGCGCGTTCGTCCTCACTCTCTTCCGCATCGCTGTCTGCGAGGGCC
AGCTGTTGGGCTCGCGGTTGAGGACAAACTCTTCGCGGTCTTTCCAGTACTCTTGGATCGGAAACCCGTC
GGCCTCCGAACGGTACTCCGCCACCGAGGGACCTGAGCGAGTCCGCATCGACCGGATCGGAAAACCTCTC
GACTGTTGGGGTGAGTACTCCCTCTCAAAAGCGGGCATGACTTCTGCGCTAAGATTGTCAGTTTCCAAAA
ACGAGGAGGATTTGATATTCACCTGGCCCGCGGTGATGCCTTTGAGGGTGGCCGCGTCCATCTGGTCAGA
AAAGACAATCTTTTTGTTGTCAAGCTTGAGGTGTGGCAGGCTTGAGATCTGGCCATACACTTGAGTGACA
ATGACATCCACTTTGCCTTTCTCTCCACAGGTGTCCACTCCCAGGTCCAACTGCAGGCGAGCCTGAATTG
CGGCCGCACTAGTATGGTCCGCTTCGGGGACGAGCTGGGCGGCCGCTATGGGGGCGCGGGCGGCGCGGAG
CGGGCCCGGGGCGGCGGGGCCGGCGGGGCTGGCGGCCCGGGCCCCGGGGGGCTGCCGCCGGGCCAGCGGG
TCCTCTACAAACAGTCGATCGCGCAGGCCGCGGCGACCATGGCGCTGTACAACCCCATCCCGGTCAAGCA
GAACTGCTTCACCGTCAACCGCTCGCTCTTCGTCTTCAGCGAGGACAACGTCGTCCGCAAATACGCCAAG
CGCATCACCGAGTGGCCTTAGCTCGAGGAMWTSMKSCTGGCCACCATCATCGCCAACTGCATCGTGCTGG
CCCTGGAGCAGCACCTCCCTGACGGGGACAAGACGCCTATGTCCGAGCGCCTGGATGACACCGAGCCCTA
CTTCATTGGGATCTTCTGCTTCGAGGCGGGGATCAAGATCCTGNCNCTGGGCTTTGTTCTGCACAAGGGC
TCCTATCTGCGGAACGGCTGGAACGTCATGGACTTCGTGGTAGTC
